Addgene plasmid #179393: pv6_CBX1_2xChromo
Purpose: Cell line generation via recombination-mediated cassette exchange (RMCE) and stable expression of CBX1_2xChromo
Depositing lab: Tuncay Baubec. Depositing organization: University of Zurich. Publication: ChromID identifies the protein interactome at chromatin marks. Villasenor R, Pfaendler R, Ambrosi C, Butz S, Giuliani S, Bryan E, Sheahan TW, Gable AL, Schmolka N, Manzo M, Wirz J, Feller C, von Mering C, Aebersold R, Voigt P, Baubec T. Nat Biotechnol. 2020 Mar 2. pii: 10.1038/s41587-020-0434-2. doi: 10.1038/s41587-020-0434-2. PubMed 32123383.
Backbone
  Vector backbone: parBit_v6
  Vector type: Mammalian Expression
Growth in bacteria
  Bacterial resistance: Ampicillin, 100 μg/mL
  Growth temperature: 37°C
  Growth strain: DH5alpha
  Copy number: High Copy
Gene/Insert
  Gene/Insert name: CBX1_2xChromo (alt name: 2x Chromodomain of CBX1)
  Species: M. musculus (mouse)
  Promoter: CAGGS
  Tag / fusion protein: AviTag (N terminal on insert); EGFP (C terminal on insert)
  Cloning method: Gibson Cloning
  Sequencing primers: 5′ CTGGTTGTTGTGCTGTCTC
Terms and licenses: Academic/Nonprofit Terms; Industry Terms: Not Available to Industry
How to cite: pv6_CBX1_2xChromo was a gift from Tuncay Baubec (Addgene plasmid # 179393 ; http://n2t.net/addgene:179393 ; RRID:Addgene_179393)
