[The description below was written by a language model from this plasmid's Addgene catalogue record and pLannotate feature annotations shown in this document.]
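Description:
pv6_CBX1_2xChromo is a mammalian expression plasmid built on the parBit_v6 backbone and designed for generating stable cell lines by recombination-mediated cassette exchange (RMCE). In bacteria it is maintained as a high-copy plasmid through a ColE1/pUC-type origin and selected with ampicillin via the β-lactamase gene. Remnants of pUC-style lacZα, lac promoter/operator and multiple cloning site sequences flank the mammalian cassette.

The payload lies between two loxP511 sites annotated on opposite strands, i.e. in inverted orientation. These heterospecific sites recombine with each other but not with wild-type loxP. This allows Cre to swap the intervening cassette into a compatible pre-engineered genomic landing site; the record does not specify that site or the recipient cell line.

Within the cassette, a CAGGS promoter (CMV enhancer, chicken β-actin promoter and chimeric β-actin/β-globin intron) drives an engineered chromatin reader. This consists of two copies of the mouse CBX1 chromodomain, a module that recognises histone H3 methylated at lysine 9, with an N-terminal AviTag and a C-terminal EGFP. The AviTag is listed in the catalogue but not annotated in the feature table, and the annotation tool matched the CBX1 segment to the human orthologue. EGFP permits visualisation of the protein, while the AviTag is a substrate for BirA-mediated biotinylation.

Downstream, an EMCV IRES links a puromycin resistance gene to the same transcript, so that drug selection enriches for cells expressing the reader. The transcript ends at an SV40 polyadenylation signal.

The construct comes from work that uses engineered reader domains to identify proteins associated with specific chromatin marks. Here it provides stable expression of a reader directed at H3K9-methylated heterochromatin.
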