Features (pLannotate 1.2.2; 23 found; start..end, strand, type, name):
    137..236     +  misc_feature   bom (fragment): basis of mobility region from pBR322
    242..399     -  CDS            lacZα (fragment): LacZα fragment of β-galactosidase; lacZ fragment
    409..442     -  protein_bind   loxP511: Cre-mediated recombination occurs in the 8-bp core sequence (GTATACAT). loxP511 sites are compatible with each other, but incompatible with wild-type loxP sites. Cre recombinase
    447..826     +  enhancer       CMV enhancer: human cytomegalovirus immediate early enhancer
    828..1104    +  promoter       chicken β-actin promoter: No description available
   1105..2121    +  intron         chimeric intron: chimera between introns from chicken β-actin and rabbit β-globin
   2119..2175    +  CDS            HBB (fragment): HBB_LEPEU - Experimental evidence at protein level: Swiss-Prot protein existence level 1. Involved in oxygen transport from the lung to the various peripheral tissues. From Lepus europaeus (European hare).
   2297..2731    +  CDS            CBX1 (fragment): CBX1_HUMAN - Also known as CBX. Experimental evidence at protein level: Swiss-Prot protein existence level 1. Component of heterochromatin. Recognizes and binds histone H3 tails methylated at 'Lys-9', leading to epigenetic repression. Interaction with lamin B receptor (LBR) can contribute to the association of the heterochromatin with the inner nuclear membrane. From Homo sapiens (Human).
   2765..3481    +  CDS            EGFP: the original enhanced GFP (Yang et al., 1996) mammalian codon-optimized
   3604..4066    +  misc_feature   IRES: internal ribosome entry site (IRES) of the encephalomyocarditis virus (EMCV)
   4080..4679    +  CDS            PuroR: puromycin N-acetyltransferase; pac from Streptomyces alboniger; confers resistance to puromycin
   4728..4853    +  CDS            ble (fragment): BLE_KLEPN - Experimental evidence at protein level: Swiss-Prot protein existence level 1. Binding protein with a strong affinity to the bleomycin family of antibiotics. Binds to CL990; an antimitotic-antibiotic compound. From Klebsiella pneumoniae.
   4848..4969    +  polyA_signal   SV40 poly(A) signal: SV40 polyadenylation signal
   5003..5036    +  protein_bind   loxP511: Cre-mediated recombination occurs in the 8-bp core sequence (GTATACAT). loxP511 sites are compatible with each other, but incompatible with wild-type loxP sites. Cre recombinase
   5039..5057    +  misc_feature   MCS (fragment): pUC18/19 multiple cloning site
   5094..5110    -  protein_bind   lac operator: The lac repressor binds to the lac operator to inhibit transcription in E. coli. This inhibition can be relieved by adding lactose or isopropyl-β-D-thiogalactopyranoside (IPTG). lac repressor encoded by lacI
   5118..5148    -  promoter       lac promoter: promoter for the E. coli lac operon
   5163..5184    -  protein_bind   CAP binding site: CAP binding activates transcription in the presence of cAMP. E. coli catabolite activator protein
   5197..5289    -  CDS            lacI (fragment): lac repressor; lacI; The lac repressor binds to the lac operator to inhibit transcription in E. coli. This inhibition can be relieved by adding lactose or isopropyl-β-D-thiogalactopyranoside (IPTG).
   5472..6060    -  rep_origin     ori: high-copy-number ColE1/pMB1/pBR322/pUC origin of replication
   6231..7091    -  CDS            AmpR: β-lactamase; bla; confers resistance to ampicillin, carbenicillin, and related antibiotics
   7092..7196    -  promoter       AmpR promoter: bla
   7291..35      +  CDS            rop (fragment) (across the origin): Rop protein, which maintains plasmids at low copy number; rop
>Addgene plasmid #179393 | pv6_CBX1_2xChromo | addgene full sequence | sequence record 370113 | Addgene NGS Result
TCGCGCGTTTCGGTGATGACGGTGAAAACCTCTGACACATGCAGCTCCCGGAGACGGTCACAGCTTGTCT
GTAAGCGGATGCCGGGAGCAGACAAGCCCGTCAGGGCGCGTCAGCGGGTGTTGGCGGGTGTCGGGGCTGG
CTTAACTATGCGGCATCAGAGCAGATTGTACTGAGAGTGCACCATATGCGGTGTGAAATACCGCACAGAT
GCGTAAGGAGAAAATACCGCATCAGGCGCCATTCGCCATTCAGGCTGCGCAACTGTTGGGAAGGGCGATC
GGTGCGGGCCTCTTCGCTATTACGCCAGCTGGCGAAAGGGGGATGTGCTGCAAGGCGATTAAGTTGGGTA
ACGCCAGGGTTTTCCCAGTCACGACGTTGTAAAACGACGGCCAGTGAATTCTCGAGCCATAACTTCGTAT
AATGTATACTATACGAAGTTATATCGGACATTGATTATTGACTAGTTATTAATAGTAATCAATTACGGGG
TCATTAGTTCATAGCCCATATATGGAGTTCCGCGTTACATAACTTACGGTAAATGGCCCGCCTGGCTGAC
CGCCCAACGACCCCCGCCCATTGACGTCAATAATGACGTATGTTCCCATAGTAACGCCAATAGGGACTTT
CCATTGACGTCAATGGGTGGAGTATTTACGGTAAACTGCCCACTTGGCAGTACATCAAGTGTATCATATG
CCAAGTACGCCCCCTATTGACGTCAATGACGGTAAATGGCCCGCCTGGCATTATGCCCAGTACATGACCT
TATGGGACTTTCCTACTTGGCAGTACATCTACGTATTAGTCATCGCTATTACCATGGTCGAGGTGAGCCC
CACGTTCTGCTTCACTCTCCCCATCTCCCCCCCCTCCCCACCCCCAATTTTGTATTTATTTATTTTTTAA
TTATTTTGTGCAGCGATGGGGGCGGGGGGGGGGGGGGNSGCGCGCCRGGSGGGGSGGGGSGGGGSGRGGG
GSGGGGSGGGGCGAGGCGGAGAGGTGCGGCGGCAGCCAATCAGAGCGGCGCGCTCCGAAAGTTTCCTTTT
ATGGCGAGGCGGCGGCGGCGGCGGCCCTATAAAAAGCGAAGCGCGCGGCGGGCGGGAGTCGCTGCGCGCT
GCCTTCGCCCCGTGCCCCGCTCCGCCGCCGCCTCGCGCCGCCCGCCCCGGCTCTGACTGACCGCGTTACT
CCCACAGGTGAGCGGGCGGGACGGCCCTTCTCCTCCGGGCTGTAATTAGCGCTTGGTTTAATGACGGCTT
GTTTCTTTTCTGTGGCTGCGTGAAAGCCTTGAGGGGCTCCGGGAGGGCCCTTTGTGCGGGGGGAGCGGCT
CGGGGGGTGCGTGCGTGTGTGTGTGCGTGGGGAGCGCCGCGTGCGGCTCCGCGCTGCCCGGCGGCTGTGA
GCGCTGCGGGCGCGGCGCGGGGCTTTGTGCGCTCCGCAGTGTGCGCGAGGGGAGCGCGGCCGGGGGCGGT
GCCCCGCGGTGCGGGGGGGGCTGCGAGGGGAACAAAGGCTGCGTGCGGGGTGTGTGCGTGGGGGGGTGAG
CAGGGGGTGTGGGCGCGTCGGTCGGGCTGCAACCCCCCCTGCACCCCCCTCCCCGAGTTGCTGAGCACGG
CCCGGCTTCGGGTGCGGGGCTCCGTACGGGGCGTGGCGCGGGGCTCGCCGTGCCGGGCGGGGGGTGGCGG
CAGGTGGGGGTGCCGGGCGGGGCGGGGCCGCCTCGGGCCGGGGAGGGCTCGGGGGAGGGGCGCGGCGGCC
CCCGGAGCGCCGGCGGCTGTCGAGGCGCGGCGAGCCGCAGCCATTGCCTTTTATGGTAATCGTGCGAGAG
GGCGCAGGGACTTCCTTTGTCCCAAATCTGTGCGGAGCCGAAATCTGGGAGGCGCCGCCGCACCCCCTCT
AGCGGGCGCGGGGCGAAGCGGTGCGGCGCCGGCAGGAAGGAAATGGGCGGGGAGGGCCTTCGTGCGTCGC
CGCGCCGCCGTCCCCTTCTCCCTCTCCAGCCTCGGGGCTGTCCGCGGGGGGACGGCTGCCTTCGGGGGGG
ACGGGGCAGGGCGGGGTTCGGCTTCTGGCGTGTGACCGGCGGCTCTAGAGCCTCTGCTAACCATGTTCAT
GCCTTCTTCTTTTTCCTACAGCTCCTGGGCAACGTGCTGGTTATTGTGCTGTCTCATCATTTTGGCAAAG
AATTCTAGCATGGCTGGTGGCCTGAATGACATCTTTGAGGCCCAGAAGATCGAGTGGCATGAGAACCTGT
ACTTCCAGGGAGTCGACGAAGAGTCTGGTTCTGTTTCTGGTGGTGATGAAGAGGAATATGTGGTGGAAAA
AGTTCTTGATCGGCGAGTTGTCAAGGGCAAGGTGGAATATCTTCTAAAGTGGAAGGGTTTCTCAGATGAG
GACAACACTTGGGAGCCAGAAGAGAATCTGGATTGCCCTGACCTTATTGCTGAGTTTCTACAGTCACAGA
AAACAGCTCATGAGACAGATAAGTCAGAGGGAATCGGTGGCGGAGGCTCTGGAGGTGGAGGCTCCGCACC
CCCCAAAAAGAAACGCAAGGTTGGATACCGGGATCCAGAAGAGGAATATGTGGTGGAAAAAGTTCTTGAT
CGGCGAGTTGTCAAGGGCAAGGTGGAATATCTTCTAAAGTGGAAGGGTTTCTCAGATGAGGACAACACTT
GGGAGCCAGAAGAGAATCTGGATTGCCCTGACCTTATTGCTGAGTTTCTACAGTCACAGAAAACAGCTCA
TGAGACAGATAAGTCAGAGGGACCGGTCGCCACCGTGAGCAAGGGCGAGGAGCTGTTCACCGGGGTGGTG
CCCATCCTGGTCGAGCTGGACGGCGACGTAAACGGCCACAAGTTCAGCGTGTCCGGCGAGGGCGAGGGCG
ATGCCACCTACGGCAAGCTGACCCTGAAGTTCATCTGCACCACCGGCAAGCTGCCCGTGCCCTGGCCCAC
CCTCGTGACCACCCTGACCTACGGCGTGCAGTGCTTCAGCCGCTACCCCGACCACATGAAGCAGCACGAC
TTCTTCAAGTCCGCCATGCCCGAAGGCTACGTCCAGGAGCGCACCATCTTCTTCAAGGACGACGGCAACT
ACAAGACCCGCGCCGAGGTGAAGTTCGAGGGCGACACCCTGGTGAACCGCATCGAGCTGAAGGGCATCGA
CTTCAAGGAGGACGGCAACATCCTGGGGCACAAGCTGGAGTACAACTACAACAGCCACAACGTCTATATC
ATGGCCGACAAGCAGAAGAACGGCATCAAGGTGAACTTCAAGATCCGCCACAACATCGAGGACGGCAGCG
TGCAGCTCGCCGACCACTACCAGCAGAACACCCCCATCGGCGACGGCCCCGTGCTGCTGCCCGACAACCA
CTACCTGAGCACCCAGTCCGCCCTGAGCAAAGACCCCAACGAGAAGCGCGATCACATGGTCCTGCTGGAG
TTCGTGACCGCCGCCGGGATCACTCTCGGCATGGACGAGCTGTACAAGTAAAGCGAGCTCGACAGATCTA
GGAGCGGTTAACGAGGTAGCGGCCGCCGAAGCCGCTTGGAATAAGGCCGGTGTGCGTTTGTCTATATGTT
ATTTTCCACCATATTGCCGTCTTTTGGCAATGTGAGGGCCCGGAAACCTGGCCCTGTCTTCTTGACGAGC
ATTCCTAGGGGTCTTTCCCCTCTCGCCAAAGGAATGCAAGGTCTGTTGAATGTCGTGAAGGAAGCAGTTC
CTCTGGAAGCTTCTTGAAGACAAACAACGTCTGTAGCGACCCTTTGCAGGCAGCGGAACCCCCCACCTGG
CGACAGGTGCCTCTGCGGCCAAAAGCCACGTGTATAAGATACACCTGCAAAGGCGGCACAACCCCAGTGC
CACGTTGTGAGTTGGATAGTTGTGGAAAGAGTCAAATGGCTCTCCTCAAGCGTATTCAACAAGGGGCTGA
AGGATGCCCAGAAGGTACCCCATTGTATGGGATCTGATCTGGGGCCTCGGTGCACATGCTTTACATGTGT
TTAGTCGAGGTTAAAAAAACGTCTAGGCCCCCCGAACCACGGGGACGTGGTTTTCCTTTGAAAAACACGA
TGATAATATGGCCACAACCATGACCGAGTACAAGCCCACGGTGCGCCTCGCCACCCGCGACGACGTCCCC
AGGGCCGTACGCACCCTCGCCGCCGCGTTCGCCGACTACCCCGCCACGCGCCACACCGTCGATCCGGACC
GCCACATCGAGCGGGTCACCGAGCTGCAAGAACTCTTCCTCACGCGCGTCGGGCTCGACATCGGCAAGGT
GTGGGTCGCGGACGACGGCGCCGCGGTGGCGGTCTGGACCACGCCGGAGAGCGTCGAAGCGGGGGCGGTG
TTCGCCGAGATCGGCCCGCGCATGGCCGAGTTGAGCGGTTCCCGGCTGGCCGCGCAGCAACAGATGGAAG
GCCTCCTGGCGCCGCACCGGCCCAAGGAGCCCGCGTGGTTCCTGGCCACCGTCGGCGTCTCGCCCGACCA
CCAGGGCAAGGGTCTGGGCAGCGCCGTCGTGCTCCCCGGAGTGGAGGCGGCCGAGCGCGCCGGGGTGCCC
GCCTTCCTGGAGACCTCCGCGCCCCGCAACCTCCCCTTCTACGAGCGGCTCGGCTTCACCGTCACCGCCG
ACGTCGAGGTGCCCGAAGGACCGCGCACCTGGTGCATGACCCGCAAGCCCGGTGCCTGACGCCCGCCCCA
CGACCCGCAGCGCCCGACCGAAAGGAGCGCAGTGCTACGAGATTTCGATTCCACCGCCGCCTTCTATGAA
AGGTTGGGCTTCGGAATCGTTTTCCGGGACGCCGGCTGGATGATCCTCCAGCGCGGGGATCTCATGCTGG
AGTTCTTCGCCCACCCCAACTTGTTTATTGCAGCTTATAATGGTTACAAATAAAGCAATAGCATCACAAA
TTTCACAAATAAAGCATTTTTTTCACTGCATTCTAGTTGTGGTTTGTCCAAACTCATCAATGTATCTTAT
CATGTCTGTATACCGTGGATCCGGCCGGCCCCATAACTTCGTATAGTATACATTATACGAAGTTATCCCC
TGCAGGCATGCAAGCTTGGCGTAATCATGGTCATAGCTGTTTCCTGTGTGAAATTGTTATCCGCTCACAA
TTCCACACAACATACGAGCCGGAAGCATAAAGTGTAAAGCCTGGGGTGCCTAATGAGTGAGCTAACTCAC
ATTAATTGCGTTGCGCTCACTGCCCGCTTTCCAGTCGGGAAACCTGTCGTGCCAGCTGCATTAATGAATC
GGCCAACGCGCGGGGAGAGGCGGTTTGCGTATTGGGCGCTCTTCCGCTTCCTCGCTCACTGACTCGCTGC
GCTCGGTCGTTCGGCTGCGGCGAGCGGTATCAGCTCACTCAAAGGCGGTAATACGGTTATCCACAGAATC
AGGGGATAACGCAGGAAAGAACATGTGAGCAAAAGGCCAGCAAAAGGCCAGGAACCGTAAAAAGGCCGCG
TTGCTGGCGTTTTTCCATAGGCTCCGCCCCCCTGACGAGCATCACAAAAATCGACGCTCAAGTCAGAGGT
GGCGAAACCCGACAGGACTATAAAGATACCAGGCGTTTCCCCCTGGAAGCTCCCTCGTGCGCTCTCCTGT
TCCGACCCTGCCGCTTACCGGATACCTGTCCGCCTTTCTCCCTTCGGGAAGCGTGGCGCTTTCTCATAGC
TCACGCTGTAGGTATCTCAGTTCGGTGTAGGTCGTTCGCTCCAAGCTGGGCTGTGTGCACGAACCCCCCG
TTCAGCCCGACCGCTGCGCCTTATCCGGTAACTATCGTCTTGAGTCCAACCCGGTAAGACACGACTTATC
GCCACTGGCAGCAGCCACTGGTAACAGGATTAGCAGAGCGAGGTATGTAGGCGGTGCTACAGAGTTCTTG
AAGTGGTGGCCTAACTACGGCTACACTAGAAGAACAGTATTTGGTATCTGCGCTCTGCTGAAGCCAGTTA
CCTTCGGAAAAAGAGTTGGTAGCTCTTGATCCGGCAAACAAACCACCGCTGGTAGCGGTGGTTTTTTTGT
TTGCAAGCAGCAGATTACGCGCAGAAAAAAAGGATCTCAAGAAGATCCTTTGATCTTTTCTACGGGGTCT
GACGCTCAGTGGAACGAAAACTCACGTTAAGGGATTTTGGTCATGAGATTATCAAAAAGGATCTTCACCT
AGATCCTTTTAAATTAAAAATGAAGTTTTAAATCAATCTAAAGTATATATGAGTAAACTTGGTCTGACAG
TTACCAATGCTTAATCAGTGAGGCACCTATCTCAGCGATCTGTCTATTTCGTTCATCCATAGTTGCCTGA
CTCCCCGTCGTGTAGATAACTACGATACGGGAGGGCTTACCATCTGGCCCCAGTGCTGCAATGATACCGC
GAGACCCACGCTCACCGGCTCCAGATTTATCAGCAATAAACCAGCCAGCCGGAAGGGCCGAGCGCAGAAG
TGGTCCTGCAACTTTATCCGCCTCCATCCAGTCTATTAATTGTTGCCGGGAAGCTAGAGTAAGTAGTTCG
CCAGTTAATAGTTTGCGCAACGTTGTTGCCATTGCTACAGGCATCGTGGTGTCACGCTCGTCGTTTGGTA
TGGCTTCATTCAGCTCCGGTTCCCAACGATCAAGGCGAGTTACATGATCCCCCATGTTGTGCAAAAAAGC
GGTTAGCTCCTTCGGTCCTCCGATCGTTGTCAGAAGTAAGTTGGCCGCAGTGTTATCACTCATGGTTATG
GCAGCACTGCATAATTCTCTTACTGTCATGCCATCCGTAAGATGCTTTTCTGTGACTGGTGAGTACTCAA
CCAAGTCATTCTGAGAATAGTGTATGCGGCGACCGAGTTGCTCTTGCCCGGCGTCAATACGGGATAATAC
CGCGCCACATAGCAGAACTTTAAAAGTGCTCATCATTGGAAAACGTTCTTCGGGGCGAAAACTCTCAAGG
ATCTTACCGCTGTTGAGATCCAGTTCGATGTAACCCACTCGTGCACCCAACTGATCTTCAGCATCTTTTA
CTTTCACCAGCGTTTCTGGGTGAGCAAAAACAGGAAGGCAAAATGCCGCAAAAAAGGGAATAAGGGCGAC
ACGGAAATGTTGAATACTCATACTCTTCCTTTTTCAATATTATTGAAGCATTTATCAGGGTTATTGTCTC
ATGAGCGGATACATATTTGAATGTATTTAGAAAAATAAACAAATAGGGGTTCCGCGCACATTTCCCCGAA
AAGTGCCACCTGACGTCTAAGAAACCATTATTATCATGACATTAACCTATAAAAATAGGCGTATCACGAG
GCCCTTTCGTC
